Addgene plasmid #111512: CaM12(D20A/D56A)/pIRES2-eGFP
Purpose: Electrophysiology in HEK cell
Depositing lab: Dan Minor. Publication: A Calmodulin C-Lobe Ca(2+)-Dependent Switch Governs Kv7 Channel Function. Chang A, Abderemane-Ali F, Hura GL, Rossen ND, Gate RE, Minor DL Jr.. Neuron. 2018 Feb 21;97(4):836-852.e6. doi: 10.1016/j.neuron.2018.01.035. Epub 2018 Feb 8. PubMed 29429937.
Backbone
  Vector backbone: pIRES2-eGFP
  Backbone manufacturer: Clontech
  Vector type: Mammalian Expression
Growth in bacteria
  Bacterial resistance: Kanamycin, 50 μg/mL
  Growth temperature: 37°C
  Growth strain: DH5alpha
  Copy number: High Copy
Gene/Insert
  Gene/Insert name: calmodulin [Xenopus laevis]
  Species: X. laevis (frog)
  Mutation: D20A/D56A
  Entrez Gene: calm2 (a.k.a. XELAEV_18026129mg, calm1, calm2-a, calm2-b, cam)
  Cloning method: Ligation Independent Cloning
  Sequencing primers: 5′ CMV Forward
Terms and licenses: Academic/Nonprofit Terms; Industry Terms: Not Available to Industry
How to cite: CaM12(D20A/D56A)/pIRES2-eGFP was a gift from Dan Minor (Addgene plasmid # 111512 ; http://n2t.net/addgene:111512 ; RRID:Addgene_111512)
