[The description below was written by a language model from this plasmid's Addgene catalogue record and pLannotate feature annotations shown in this document.]
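Description:
CaM12(D20A/D56A)/pIRES2-eGFP is a mammalian expression plasmid of about 5.7 kb built on the Clontech pIRES2-eGFP backbone. It carries a mutant calmodulin for co-expression with a fluorescent marker in transfected cells. It replicates in E. coli from a high-copy ColE1/pUC-type origin and is selected with kanamycin. The NeoR/KanR aminoglycoside phosphotransferase gene is preceded by both a bacterial (bla-type) promoter and the SV40 enhancer/early promoter and is followed by the HSV TK polyadenylation signal, so the same marker can also confer G418 resistance in mammalian cells. An f1 origin is also present. Short hits to SV40 large T antigen, ble and a bGH poly(A) signal are annotated only as fragments and appear to be backbone remnants rather than functional elements.

The payload is a bicistronic cassette driven by the human CMV immediate-early enhancer and promoter. The first open reading frame, inserted into the multiple cloning site by ligation-independent cloning, is recorded as Xenopus laevis calmodulin (calm2) carrying the D20A and D56A substitutions. The automated annotation labels it as human CALM1, which likely reflects the very high conservation of calmodulin among vertebrates. The "CaM12" name suggests that the two changes disable Ca2+ binding at the first and second EF hands of the N-lobe, although the record does not say this explicitly. Downstream, the EMCV IRES directs translation of EGFP from the same transcript, which ends at an SV40 poly(A) signal, so green fluorescence marks cells that express the untagged calmodulin mutant. The stated purpose is electrophysiology in HEK cells, and the associated work concerns calmodulin lobe-specific Ca2+ regulation of Kv7 channels.
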