Features (pLannotate 1.2.2; 17 found; start..end, strand, type, name):
     61..364     +  enhancer       CMV enhancer: human cytomegalovirus immediate early enhancer
    365..568     +  promoter       CMV promoter: human cytomegalovirus (CMV) immediate early promoter
    591..618     +  misc_feature   MCS (fragment): multiple cloning site
    619..1065    +  CDS            CALM1: CALM1_HUMAN - Also known as CALM, CAM, CAM1. Experimental evidence at protein level: Swiss-Prot protein existence level 1. (Microbial infection) Required for Legionella pneumophila SidJ glutamylase activity. From Homo sapiens (Human).
   1069..1105    +  misc_feature   MCS (fragment): multiple cloning site
   1107..1693    +  misc_feature   IRES2: internal ribosome entry site (IRES) of the encephalomyocarditis virus (EMCV)
   1694..2413    +  CDS            EGFP: the original enhanced GFP (Yang et al., 1996) mammalian codon-optimized
   2430..2513    +  CDS            large T antigen (fragment): large T antigen from SV40 (simian virus 40)
   2536..2657    +  polyA_signal   SV40 poly(A) signal: SV40 polyadenylation signal
   2691..3119    -  rep_origin     f1 ori (sequence partly withheld): f1 bacteriophage origin of replication; arrow indicates direction of (+) strand synthesis
   3146..3250    +  promoter       AmpR promoter: bla
   3252..3609    +  promoter       SV40 promoter: SV40 enhancer and early promoter
   3644..4438    +  CDS            NeoR/KanR: aminoglycoside phosphotransferase from Tn5; aph(3')-II (or nptII); confers resistance to neomycin, kanamycin, and G418 (Geneticin®)
   4459..4611    +  CDS            ble (fragment): BLE_KLEPN - Experimental evidence at protein level: Swiss-Prot protein existence level 1. Binding protein with a strong affinity to the bleomycin family of antibiotics. Binds to CL990; an antimitotic-antibiotic compound. From Klebsiella pneumoniae.
   4670..4717    +  polyA_signal   HSV TK poly(A) signal: herpes simplex virus thymidine kinase polyadenylation signal (Cole and Stacy, 1985)
   4808..4824    -  polyA_signal   bGH poly(A) signal (fragment): bovine growth hormone polyadenylation signal
   5046..5634    +  rep_origin     ori: high-copy-number ColE1/pMB1/pBR322/pUC origin of replication
>Addgene plasmid #111512 | CaM12(D20A/D56A)/pIRES2-eGFP | addgene full sequence | sequence record 215121 | Addgene NGS Result
TAGTTATTAATAGTAATCAATTACGGGGTCATTAGTTCATAGCCCATATATGGAGTTCCGCGTTACATAA
CTTACGGTAAATGGCCCGCCTGGCTGACCGCCCAACGACCCCCGCCCATTGACGTCAATAATGACGTATG
TTCCCATAGTAACGCCAATAGGGACTTTCCATTGACGTCAATGGGTGGAGTATTTACGGTAAACTGCCCA
CTTGGCAGTACATCAAGTGTATCATATGCCAAGTACGCCCCCTATTGACGTCAATGACGGTAAATGGCCC
GCCTGGCATTATGCCCAGTACATGACCTTATGGGACTTTCCTACTTGGCAGTACATCTACGTATTAGTCA
TCGCTATTACCATGGTGATGCGGTTTTGGCAGTACATCAATGGGCGTGGATAGCGGTTTGACTCACGGGG
ATTTCCAAGTCTCCACCCCATTGACGTCAATGGGAGTTTGTTTTGGCACCAAAATCAACGGGACTTTCCA
AAATGTCGTAACAACTCCGCCCCATTGACGCAAATGGGCGGTAGGCGTGTACGGTGGGAGGTCTATATAA
GCAGAGCTGGTTTAGTGAACCGTCAGATCCGCTAGCGCTACCGGACTCAGATCTCGAGATGGCTGACCAA
CTGACAGAAGAGCAGATTGCAGAGTTCAAAGAAGCCTTCTCATTATTCGCCAAGGATGGGGACGGCACCA
TCACCACAAAGGAACTTGGCACCGTTATGAGGTCGCTTGGACAAAACCCAACGGAAGCAGAATTGCAGGA
TATGATCAATGAAGTCGCTGCTGATGGCAATGGAACGATTGACTTTCCTGAATTTCTTACTATGATGGCT
AGAAAAATGAAGGACACAGACAGCGAAGAGGAAATCCGAGAAGCATTCCGTGTTTTTGACAAGGATGGGA
ACGGCTACATCAGCGCTGCTGAATTACGTCACGTCATGACAAACCTCGGGGAGAAGTTAACAGACGAAGA
AGTTGACGAAATGATAAGGGAAGCAGATATTGATGGTGACGGCCAAGTAAACTACGAAGAGTTTGTACAA
ATGATGACAGCAAAGTAAGAATTCTGCAGTCGACGGTACCGCGGGCCCGGGATCCGCCCCTCTCCCTCCC
CCCCCCCTAACGTTACTGGCCGAAGCCGCTTGGAATAAGGCCGGTGTGCGTTTGTCTATATGTTATTTTC
CACCATATTGCCGTCTTTTGGCAATGTGAGGGCCCGGAAACCTGGCCCTGTCTTCTTGACGAGCATTCCT
AGGGGTCTTTCCCCTCTCGCCAAAGGAATGCAAGGTCTGTTGAATGTCGTGAAGGAAGCAGTTCCTCTGG
AAGCTTCTTGAAGACAAACAACGTCTGTAGCGACCCTTTGCAGGCAGCGGAACCCCCCACCTGGCGACAG
GTGCCTCTGCGGCCAAAAGCCACGTGTATAAGATACACCTGCAAAGGCGGCACAACCCCAGTGCCACGTT
GTGAGTTGGATAGTTGTGGAAAGAGTCAAATGGCTCTCCTCAAGCGTATTCAACAAGGGGCTGAAGGATG
CCCAGAAGGTACCCCATTGTATGGGATCTGATCTGGGGCCTCGGTACACATGCTTTACATGTGTTTAGTC
GAGGTTAAAAAAACGTCTAGGCCCCCCGAACCACGGGGACGTGGTTTTCCTTTGAAAAACACGATGATAA
TATGGCCACAACCATGGTGAGCAAGGGCGAGGAGCTGTTCACCGGGGTGGTGCCCATCCTGGTCGAGCTG
GACGGCGACGTAAACGGCCACAAGTTCAGCGTGTCCGGCGAGGGCGAGGGCGATGCCACCTACGGCAAGC
TGACCCTGAAGTTCATCTGCACCACCGGCAAGCTGCCCGTGCCCTGGCCCACCCTCGTGACCACCCTGAC
CTACGGCGTGCAGTGCTTCAGCCGCTACCCCGACCACATGAAGCAGCACGACTTCTTCAAGTCCGCCATG
CCCGAAGGCTACGTCCAGGAGCGCACCATCTTCTTCAAGGACGACGGCAACTACAAGACCCGCGCCGAGG
TGAAGTTCGAGGGCGACACCCTGGTGAACCGCATCGAGCTGAAGGGCATCGACTTCAAGGAGGACGGCAA
CATCCTGGGGCACAAGCTGGAGTACAACTACAACAGCCACAACGTCTATATCATGGCCGACAAGCAGAAG
AACGGCATCAAGGTGAACTTCAAGATCCGCCACAACATCGAGGACGGCAGCGTGCAGCTCGCCGACCACT
ACCAGCAGAACACCCCCATCGGCGACGGCCCCGTGCTGCTGCCCGACAACCACTACCTGAGCACCCAGTC
CGCCCTGAGCAAAGACCCCAACGAGAAGCGCGATCACATGGTCCTGCTGGAGTTCGTGACCGCCGCCGGG
ATCACTCTCGGCATGGACGAGCTGTACAAGTAAAGCGGCCGCGACTCTAGATCATAATCAGCCATACCAC
ATTTGTAGAGGTTTTACTTGCTTTAAAAAACCTCCCACACCTCCCCCTGAACCTGAAACATAAAATGAAT
GCAATTGTTGTTGTTAACTTGTTTATTGCAGCTTATAATGGTTACAAATAAAGCAATAGCATCACAAATT
TCACAAATAAAGCATTTTTTTCACTGCATTCTAGTTGTGGTTTGTCCAAACTCATCAATGTATCTTAAGG
CGTAAATTGTAAGCGTTAATATTTTGTTAAAATTCGCGTTAAATTTTTGTTAAATCAGCTCATTTTTTAA
CCAATAGGCCGAAATCGGCAAAATCCCTTATAAATCAAAAGAATAGACCGAGATAGGGT
[37 nt withheld, positions 2790-2826]
AAAGAACGTGGACTCCAACGTCAAAGG
[49 nt withheld, positions 2854-2902]
T
[91 nt withheld, positions 2904-2994]
G
[124 nt withheld, positions 2996-3119]
CAGGTGGCACTTTTCGGGGAAATGTGCGCGGAACCCCTATTTGTTTATTTTTCTAAATACATTCAAATAT
GTATCCGCTCATGAGACAATAACCCTGATAAATGCTTCAATAATATTGAAAAAGGAAGAGTCCTGAGGCG
GAAAGAACCAGCTGTGGAATGTGTGTCAGTTAGGGTGTGGAAAGTCCCCAGGCTCCCCAGCAGGCAGAAG
TATGCAAAGCATGCATCTCAATTAGTCAGCAACCAGGTGTGGAAAGTCCCCAGGCTCCCCAGCAGGCAGA
AGTATGCAAAGCATGCATCTCAATTAGTCAGCAACCATAGTCCCGCCCCTAACTCCGCCCATCCCGCCCC
TAACTCCGCCCAGTTCCGCCCATTCTCCGCCCCATGGCTGACTAATTTTTTTTATTTATGCAGAGGCCGA
GGCCGCCTCGGCCTCTGAGCTATTCCAGAAGTAGTGAGGAGGCTTTTTTGGAGGCCTAGGCTTTTGCAAA
GATCGATCAAGAGACAGGATGAGGATCGTTTCGCATGATTGAACAAGATGGATTGCACGCAGGTTCTCCG
GCCGCTTGGGTGGAGAGGCTATTCGGCTATGACTGGGCACAACAGACAATCGGCTGCTCTGATGCCGCCG
TGTTCCGGCTGTCAGCGCAGGGGCGCCCGGTTCTTTTTGTCAAGACCGACCTGTCCGGTGCCCTGAATGA
ACTGCAAGACGAGGCAGCGCGGCTATCGTGGCTGGCCACGACGGGCGTTCCTTGCGCAGCTGTGCTCGAC
GTTGTCACTGAAGCGGGAAGGGACTGGCTGCTATTGGGCGAAGTGCCGGGGCAGGATCTCCTGTCATCTC
ACCTTGCTCCTGCCGAGAAAGTATCCATCATGGCTGATGCAATGCGGCGGCTGCATACGCTTGATCCGGC
TACCTGCCCATTCGACCACCAAGCGAAACATCGCATCGAGCGAGCACGTACTCGGATGGAAGCCGGTCTT
GTCGATCAGGATGATCTGGACGAAGAGCATCAGGGGCTCGCGCCAGCCGAACTGTTCGCCAGGCTCAAGG
CGAGCATGCCCGACGGCGAGGATCTCGTCGTGACCCATGGCGATGCCTGCTTGCCGAATATCATGGTGGA
AAATGGCCGCTTTTCTGGATTCATCGACTGTGGCCGGCTGGGTGTGGCGGACCGCTATCAGGACATAGCG
TTGGCTACCCGTGATATTGCTGAAGAGCTTGGCGGCGAATGGGCTGACCGCTTCCTCGTGCTTTACGGTA
TCGCCGCTCCCGATTCGCAGCGCATCGCCTTCTATCGCCTTCTTGACGAGTTCTTCTGAGCGGGACTCTG
GGGTTCGAAATGACCGACCAAGCGACGCCCAACCTGCCATCACGAGATTTCGATTCCACCGCCGCCTTCT
ATGAAAGGTTGGGCTTCGGAATCGTTTTCCGGGACGCCGGCTGGATGATCCTCCAGCGCGGGGATCTCAT
GCTGGAGTTCTTCGCCCACCCTAGGGGGAGGCTAACTGAAACACGGAAGGAGACAATACCGGAAGGAACC
CGCGCTATGACGGCAATAAAAAGACAGAATAAAACGCACGGTGTTGGGTCGTTTGTTCATAAACGCGGGG
TTCGGTCCCAGGGCTGGCACTCTGTCGATACCCCACCGAGACCCCATTGGGGCCAATACGCCCGCGTTTC
TTCCTTTTCCCCACCCCACCCCCCAAGTTCGGGTGAAGGCCCAGGGCTCGCAGCCAACGTCGGGGCGGCA
GGCCCTGCCATAGCCTCAGGTTACTCATATATACTTTAGATTGATTTAAAACTTCATTTTTAATTTAAAA
GGATCTAGGTGAAGATCCTTTTTGATAATCTCATGACCAAAATCCCTTAACGTGAGTTTTCGTTCCACTG
AGCGTCAGACCCCGTAGAAAAGATCAAAGGATCTTCTTGAGATCCTTTTTTTCTGCGCGTAATCTGCTGC
TTGCAAACAAAAAAACCACCGCTACCAGCGGTGGTTTGTTTGCCGGATCAAGAGCTACCAACTCTTTTTC
CGAAGGTAACTGGCTTCAGCAGAGCGCAGATACCAAATACTGTTCTTCTAGTGTAGCCGTAGTTAGGCCA
CCACTTCAAGAACTCTGTAGCACCGCCTACATACCTCGCTCTGCTAATCCTGTTACCAGTGGCTGCTGCC
AGTGGCGATAAGTCGTGTCTTACCGGGTTGGACTCAAGACGATAGTTACCGGATAAGGCGCAGCGGTCGG
GCTGAACGGGGGGTTCGTGCACACAGCCCAGCTTGGAGCGAACGACCTACACCGAACTGAGATACCTACA
GCGTGAGCTATGAGAAAGCGCCACGCTTCCCGAAGGGAGAAAGGCGGACAGGTATCCGGTAAGCGGCAGG
GTCGGAACAGGAGAGCGCACGAGGGAGCTTCCAGGGGGAAACGCCTGGTATCTTTATAGTCCTGTCGGGT
TTCGCCACCTCTGACTTGAGCGTCGATTTTTGTGATGCTCGTCAGGGGGGCGGAGCCTATGGAAAAACGC
CAGCAACGCGGCCTTTTTACGGTTCCTGGCCTTTTGCTGGCCTTTTGCTCACATGTTCTTTCCTGCGTTA
TCCCCTGATTCTGTGGATAACCGTATTACCGCCATGCAT
